>Addgene plasmid #224170 | AiP13292 - pAAV-AiE0961h-minBG-SYFP2-P2A-3XFLAG-10aa-H2B-WPRE3-BGHpA (Alias: CN3292) | addgene full sequence | sequence record 446922 | Addgene NGS Result
CCTGCAGGCAGCTGCGCGCTCGCTCGCTCACTGAGGCCGCCCGGGCGTCGGGCGACCTTTGGTCGCCCGG
CCTCAGTGAGCGAGCGAGCGCGCAGAGAGGGAGTGGCCAACTCCATCACTAGGGGTTCCTGCGGCCGCAC
GCGTACACACACATTCCTACACACACATATTCACTCACACACTCATACACTCACATACACATGTATCTCA
CACAACCCACACTCTCACACACATTCACACACTCAATAACTCACACACTGACAGGAATATTTTCTCATTT
CACCCACACAAAAAAACCACTAGTTTTGAAACAATTAGATTCCCTGAGAATTGATGTCTCCCTGACACAA
TCATACTTTAAAAGGCAGGTCTTAAGTGAAGGGATGACTTTATCGTTTAATTTTATCAATAGTTGGGCGT
AAGTAAAACTTTCTTGAATAGGAACTTACAGTACTGATGAGAAAGACCCACAGGACTGTTCATGAATAAA
CATGAATGTGCCTATTGTTTCGTGCTGCACACAATCCTATTATAGAAAAATATTCAAATTATATAGATAC
TCTATTATAAAAGAAAACCTTATGTGACATGGGCTTATTTCAGGGCTCTGTCAAAACAGGGCTGTCACTT
TAATGTCAAAAAAGGGAGTGAATTTTCTGCATCTACCTACCCCACTCTTCCCGGCAATGGCTCCTGTCAT
CTTCAGGGACCTGAACTGACTTTTCTGGAGGTGGCTCTGAAGAGACTAGAACAAGCATCACCTCTGGAGG
GAAACTTGCAACATCTTTTTCCTTCCCTTTCTCTCTTCTCTACTTTTCTGTGTTCTTCCTCCTGGAAATT
CCCTAACATTTCCTGCTCTGTTTAGTCAGTTGGCCATCAAGCTGTCTGCAAGGGTTTTCCTTTCTAGCAA
TGACTTTGCTGCTGAGACCCTGAGCTCGGGCTGGGCATAAAAGTCAGGGCAGAGCCATCTATTGCTTACA
TTTGCTTCTGGGATCCAGATCTTTCGAAGCTAGCGCTACCGGTCGCCACCATGGTCTCCAAGGGCGAGGA
GCTGTTCACCGGGGTGGTGCCCATCCTGGTCGAGCTGGACGGCGATGTCAACGGCCACAAGTTCAGCGTG
TCCGGCGAGGGCGAGGGCGATGCCACCTACGGCAAGCTGACCCTGAAGCTGATCTGCACCACCGGCAAGC
TGCCCGTGCCCTGGCCCACCCTCGTGACCACCCTGGGCTACGGCGTGCAGTGCTTCGCCCGCTACCCCGA
CCACATGAAGCAGCACGACTTCTTCAAGTCCGCCATGCCCGAAGGCTACGTCCAGGAGCGCACCATCTTC
TTCAAAGACGACGGCAACTACAAGACCCGCGCCGAGGTGAAGTTCGAGGGCGACACCCTGGTGAACCGCA
TCGAGCTGAAGGGCATCGACTTCAAGGAGGACGGCAACATCCTGGGGCACAAGCTGGAGTACAACTACAA
CAGCCACAACGTCTATATCACCGCCGACAAGCAGAAGAACGGCATCAAGGCCAACTTCAAGATCCGCCAC
AACATCGAGGACGGCGGCGTGCAGCTCGCCGACCACTACCAGCAGAACACCCCCATCGGCGACGGCCCCG
TGCTGCTGCCCGACAACCACTACCTGAGCTACCAGTCCAAGCTGAGCAAAGACCCCAACGAGAAGCGCGA
TCACATGGTCCTGCTGGAGTTCGTGACCGCCGCCGGGATCACTCTCGGCATGGACGAGCTGTACAAGGGC
TCTGGTGCTACCAACTTCTCACTGTTGAAACAGGCAGGGGATGTAGAGGAGAATCCAGGGCCTGGTGCTA
GTGGAGACTACAAAGACCATGACGGAGATTATAAAGATCATGACATCGATTACAAGGATGACGATGACAA
GTCCGGACTCAGATCTGGAGGCTCCGGAGGCCCAGAGCCAGCGAAGTCTGCTCCCGCCCCGAAAAAGGGC
TCCAAGAAGGCGGTGACTAAGGCGCAGAAGAAAGGCGGCAAGAAGCGCAAGCGCAGCCGCAAGGAGAGCT
ATTCCATCTATGTGTACAAGGTTCTGAAGCAGGTCCACCCTGACACCGGCATTTCGTCCAAGGCCATGGG
CATCATGAATTCGTTTGTGAACGACATTTTCGAGCGCATCGCAGGAGAGGCTTCCCGCCTGGCGCATTAC
AACAAGCGCTCGACCATCACCTCCCGGGAGATCCAGACGGCCGTGCGCCTGCTGCTGCCTGGGGAGTTGG
CCAAGCACGCCGTGTCCGAGGGTACTAAGGCCATCACCAAGTACACCAGCGCTAAGTAATGAGGCGCGCC
GCGGCCGCGAATTCGATATCATAATCAACCTCTGGATTACAAAATTTGTGAAAGATTGACTGGTATTCTT
AACTATGTTGCTCCTTTTACGCTATGTGGATACGCTGCTTTAATGCCTTTGTATCATGCTATTGCTTCCC
GTATGGCTTTCATTTTCTCCTCCTTGTATAAATCCTGGTTAGTTCTTGCCACGGCGGAACTCATCGCCGC
CTGCCTTGCCCGCTGCTGGACAGGGGCTCGGCTGTTGGGCACTGACAATTCCGTGGCTCGAGAGATCTTC
GACTGTGCCTTCTAGTTGCCAGCCATCTGTTGTTTGCCCCTCCCCCGTGCCTTCCTTGACCCTGGAAGGT
GCCACTCCCACTGTCCTTTCCTAATAAAATGAGGAAATTGCATCGCATTGTCTGAGTAGGTGTCATTCTA
TTCTGGGGGGTGGGGTGGGGCAGGACAGCAAGGGGGAGGATTGGGAAGACAATAGCAGGCATGAGATCTC
ACGTGCGGACCGAGCGGCCGCAGGAACCCCTAGTGATGGAGTTGGCCACTCCCTCTCTGCGCGCTCGCTC
GCTCACTGAGGCCGGGCGACCAAAGGTCGCCCGACGCCCGGGCTTTGCCCGGGCGGCCTCAGTGAGCGAG
CGAGCGCGCAGCTGCCTGCAGGGGCGCCTGATGCGGTATTTTCTCCTTACGCATCTGTGCGGTATTTCAC
ACCGCATA
[95 nt withheld, positions 3019-3113]
T
[46 nt withheld, positions 3115-3160]
C
[141 nt withheld, positions 3162-3302]
CCTTTGACGTTGGAGTCCACGTTCTTT
[37 nt withheld, positions 3330-3366]
ACTCTATCTCGGGCTATTCTTTTGATTTATAAGGGATTTTGCCGATTTCGGTCTATTGGTTAAAAAATGA
GCTGATTTAACAAAAATTTAACGCGAATTTTAACAAAATATTAACGTTTACAATTTTATGGTGCACTCTC
AGTACAATCTGCTCTGATGCCGCATAGTTAAGCCAGCCCCGACACCCGCCAACACCCGCTGACGCGCCCT
GACGGGCTTGTCTGCTCCCGGCATCCGCTTACAGACAAGCTGTGACCGTCTCCGGGAGCTGCATGTGTCA
GAGGTTTTCACCGTCATCACCGAAACGCGCGAGACGAAAGGGCCTCGTGATACGCCTATTTTTATAGGTT
AATGTCATGATAATAATGGTTTCTTAGACGTCAGGTGGCACTTTTCGGGGAAATGTGCGCGGAACCCCTA
TTTGTTTATTTTTCTAAATACATTCAAATATGTATCCGCTCATGAGACAATAACCCTGATAAATGCTTCA
ATAATATTGAAAAAGGAAGAGTATGAGTATTCAACATTTCCGTGTCGCCCTTATTCCCTTTTTTGCGGCA
TTTTGCCTTCCTGTTTTTGCTCACCCAGAAACGCTGGTGAAAGTAAAAGATGCTGAAGATCAGTTGGGTG
CACGAGTGGGTTACATCGAACTGGATCTCAACAGCGGTAAGATCCTTGAGAGTTTTCGCCCCGAAGAACG
TTTTCCAATGATGAGCACTTTTAAAGTTCTGCTATGTGGCGCGGTATTATCCCGTATTGACGCCGGGCAA
GAGCAACTCGGTCGCCGCATACACTATTCTCAGAATGACTTGGTTGAGTACTCACCAGTCACAGAAAAGC
ATCTTACGGATGGCATGACAGTAAGAGAATTATGCAGTGCTGCCATAACCATGAGTGATAACACTGCGGC
CAACTTACTTCTGACAACGATCGGAGGACCGAAGGAGCTAACCGCTTTTTTGCACAACATGGGGGATCAT
GTAACTCGCCTTGATCGTTGGGAACCGGAGCTGAATGAAGCCATACCAAACGACGAGCGTGACACCACGA
TGCCTGTAGCAATGGCAACAACGTTGCGCAAACTATTAACTGGCGAACTACTTACTCTAGCTTCCCGGCA
ACAATTAATAGACTGGATGGAGGCGGATAAAGTTGCAGGACCACTTCTGCGCTCGGCCCTTCCGGCTGGC
TGGTTTATTGCTGATAAATCTGGAGCCGGTGAGCGTGGGTCTCGCGGTATCATTGCAGCACTGGGGCCAG
ATGGTAAGCCCTCCCGTATCGTAGTTATCTACACGACGGGGAGTCAGGCAACTATGGATGAACGAAATAG
ACAGATCGCTGAGATAGGTGCCTCACTGATTAAGCATTGGTAACTGTCAGACCAAGTTTACTCATATATA
CTTTAGATTGATTTAAAACTTCATTTTTAATTTAAAAGGATCTAGGTGAAGATCCTTTTTGATAATCTCA
TGACCAAAATCCCTTAACGTGAGTTTTCGTTCCACTGAGCGTCAGACCCCGTAGAAAAGATCAAAGGATC
TTCTTGAGATCCTTTTTTTCTGCGCGTAATCTGCTGCTTGCAAACAAAAAAACCACCGCTACCAGCGGTG
GTTTGTTTGCCGGATCAAGAGCTACCAACTCTTTTTCCGAAGGTAACTGGCTTCAGCAGAGCGCAGATAC
CAAATACTGTTCTTCTAGTGTAGCCGTAGTTAGGCCACCACTTCAAGAACTCTGTAGCACCGCCTACATA
CCTCGCTCTGCTAATCCTGTTACCAGTGGCTGCTGCCAGTGGCGATAAGTCGTGTCTTACCGGGTTGGAC
TCAAGACGATAGTTACCGGATAAGGCGCAGCGGTCGGGCTGAACGGGGGGTTCGTGCACACAGCCCAGCT
TGGAGCGAACGACCTACACCGAACTGAGATACCTACAGCGTGAGCTATGAGAAAGCGCCACGCTTCCCGA
AGGGAGAAAGGCGGACAGGTATCCGGTAAGCGGCAGGGTCGGAACAGGAGAGCGCACGAGGGAGCTTCCA
GGGGGAAACGCCTGGTATCTTTATAGTCCTGTCGGGTTTCGCCACCTCTGACTTGAGCGTCGATTTTTGT
GATGCTCGTCAGGGGGGCGGAGCCTATGGAAAAACGCCAGCAACGCGGCCTTTTTACGGTTCCTGGCCTT
TTGCTGGCCTTTTGCTCACATGT
Features (pLannotate 1.2.2; 16 found; start..end, strand, type, name):
     12..39      +  repeat_region  AAV2 ITR (fragment): inverted terminal repeat of adeno-associated virus serotype 2 inverted
     68..95      +  repeat_region  AAV2 ITR (fragment): inverted terminal repeat of adeno-associated virus serotype 2 inverted
   1031..1747    +  CDS            SYFP2: SYFP2 is a basic (constitutively fluorescent) yellow fluorescent protein published in 2006, derived from Aequorea victoria. It is reported to be a very rapidly-maturing monomer with moderate acid sensitivity.
   1826..1891    +  CDS            3xFLAG: three tandem FLAG® epitope tags, followed by an enterokinase cleavage site
   1922..2299    +  CDS            H2B: human histone H2B; HIST1H2BJ
   2333..2490    +  misc_feature   WPRE (fragment): woodchuck hepatitis virus posttranscriptional regulatory element
   2496..2576    +  misc_feature   WPRE (fragment): woodchuck hepatitis virus posttranscriptional regulatory element
   2593..2704    +  polyA_signal   bGH poly(A) signal: bovine growth hormone polyadenylation signal
   2822..2962    +  repeat_region  AAV2 ITR: inverted terminal repeat of adeno-associated virus serotype 2 inverted
   2967..3018    -  misc_feature   bom (fragment): basis of mobility region from pBR322
   3037..3492    +  rep_origin     f1 ori (sequence partly withheld): f1 bacteriophage origin of replication; arrow indicates direction of (+) strand synthesis
   3493..3542    -  misc_feature   bom (fragment): basis of mobility region from pBR322
   3644..3679    -  CDS            rop (fragment): Rop protein, which maintains plasmids at low copy number; rop
   3774..3878    +  promoter       AmpR promoter: bla
   3879..4739    +  CDS            AmpR: β-lactamase; bla; confers resistance to ampicillin, carbenicillin, and related antibiotics
   4910..5498    +  rep_origin     ori: high-copy-number ColE1/pMB1/pBR322/pUC origin of replication
