[The description below was written by a language model from this plasmid's Addgene catalogue record and pLannotate feature annotations shown in this document.]
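Description:
AiP13292 - pAAV-AiE0961h-minBG-SYFP2-P2A-3XFLAG-10aa-H2B-WPRE3-BGHpA (alias CN3292) is a recombinant AAV transfer plasmid of about 5.6 kb, built to package an enhancer-driven reporter genome for delivery to the brain. The expression cassette lies between AAV2 inverted terminal repeats, which are the cis elements needed for genome replication and encapsidation. The annotation detects the downstream ITR in full but only short fragments of the upstream one. The bacterial backbone carries a high-copy ColE1/pUC-type origin, an f1 phage origin, and the β-lactamase gene with its own promoter for ampicillin selection. Small remnants of the pBR322 bom and rop regions are also present. The record lists propagation in a recombination-deficient stable strain, which is common for ITR-containing plasmids because the repeats are prone to rearrangement.

According to the name and stated purpose, transcription is controlled by AiE0961h, an enhancer sequence designed to direct expression in striatal medium spiny neurons, coupled to a minimal beta-globin promoter (minBG). Neither element is annotated in the feature table, but both presumably lie in the unannotated stretch upstream of the first coding sequence. The payload is a synthetic bicistronic reading frame. The yellow fluorescent protein SYFP2 is followed by a P2A self-cleaving peptide, then a 3xFLAG epitope joined through a ten-residue linker to human histone H2B. One transcript should therefore yield a freely diffusing fluorescent protein that fills the cell and a separate chromatin-bound, FLAG-tagged nuclear marker. A shortened WPRE (WPRE3, detected as two fragments) enhances transcript stability and expression, and a bovine growth hormone polyadenylation signal terminates the message. The construct belongs to an enhancer AAV toolbox for accessing striatal cell types, and it is suited to labelling these neurons and tagging their nuclei.
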