Addgene plasmid #224170: AiP13292 - pAAV-AiE0961h-minBG-SYFP2-P2A-3XFLAG-10aa-H2B-WPRE3-BGHpA (Alias: CN3292)
Purpose: AiE0961h is an enhancer sequence, designed to drive AAV-mediated transgene expression in striatal MSNs
Depositing lab: Allen Institute for Brain Science & Jonathan Ting. Depositing organization: Allen Institute. Publication: Enhancer AAV toolbox for accessing and perturbing striatal cell types and circuits. Hunker AC, Wirthlin ME, Gill G, Johansen NJ, Hooper M, Omstead V, Vargas S, Lerma MN, Taskin N, Weed N, Laird WD, Bishaw YM, Bendrick JL, Gore BB, Ben-Simon Y, Opitz-Araya X, Martinez RA, Way SW, Thyagarajan B, Otto S, Sanchez REA, Alexander JR, Amaya A, Amster A, Arbuckle J, Ayala A, Baker PM, Barcelli T, Barta S, Bertagnolli D, Bielstein C, Bishwakarma P, Bowlus J, Boyer G, Brouner K, Casian B, Casper T, Chakka AB, Chakrabarty R, Chong P, Clark M, Colbert K, Daniel S, Dawe T, Departee M, DiValentin P, Donadio NP, Dotson NI, Dwivedi D, Egdorf T, Fliss T, Gary A, Goldy J, Grasso C, Groce EL, Gudsnuk K, Han W, Haradon Z, Hastings S, Helback O, Ho WV, Huang C, Johnson T, Jones DL, Juneau Z, Kenney J, Leibly M, Li S, Liang E, Loeffler H, Lusk NA, Madigan Z, Malloy J, Malone J, McCue R, Melchor J, Mich JK, Moosman S, Morin E, Naidoo R, Newman D, Ngo K, Nguyen K, Oster AL, Ouellette B, Oyama AA, Pena N, Pham T, Phillips E, Pom C, Potekhina L, Ransford S, Ray PL, Reding M, Rette DF, Reynoldson C, Rimorin C, Sigler AR, Rocha DB, Ronellenfitch K, Ruiz A, Sawyer L, Sevigny JP, Shapovalova NV, Shepard N, Shulga L, Soliman S, Staats B, Taormina MJ, Tieu M, Wang Y, Wilkes J, Wood T, Zhou T, Williford A, Dee N, Mollenkopf T, Ng L, Esposito L, Kalmbach BE, Yao S, Ariza J, Collman F, Mufti S, Smith K, Waters J, Ersing I, Patrick M, Zeng H, Lein ES, Kojima Y, Horwitz G, Owen SF, Levi BP, Daigle TL, Tasic B, Bakken TE, Ting JT. Neuron. 2025 May 21;113(10):1507-1524.e17. doi: 10.1016/j.neuron.2025.04.035. PubMed 40403704.
Backbone
  Vector backbone: rAAV
  Vector type: AAV
Growth in bacteria
  Bacterial resistance: Ampicillin, 100 μg/mL
  Growth temperature: 30°C
  Growth strain: NEB Stable
  Copy number: High Copy
Gene/Insert
  Gene/Insert name: SYFP2-P2A-3XFLAG-10aa-H2B
  Species: Synthetic
  Cloning method: Restriction Enzyme; 5′ cloning site unknown (unknown if destroyed)
Terms and licenses: Academic/Nonprofit Terms; Industry Terms: Not Available to Industry
Depositor comments: Allen Institute plasmid alias: CN3292 . This work supported by NIH BRAIN Initiative grant UF1MH128339.
How to cite: AiP13292 - pAAV-AiE0961h-minBG-SYFP2-P2A-3XFLAG-10aa-H2B-WPRE3-BGHpA (Alias: CN3292) was a gift from Allen Institute for Brain Science & Jonathan Ting (Addgene plasmid # 224170 ; http://n2t.net/addgene:224170 ; RRID:Addgene_224170)
